>Addgene plasmid #135930 | pAF197 | depositor full sequence | sequence record 262534 | pAF197 sequence 10145 bps
TTGAGATCCTTTTTTTCTGCGCGTAATCTGCTGCTTGCAAACAAAAAAACCACCGCTACCAGCGGTGGTT
TGTTTGCCGGATCAAGAGCTACCAACTCTTTTTCCGAAGGTAACTGGCTTCAGCAGAGCGCAGATACCAA
ATACTGTTCTTCTAGTGTAGCCGTAGTTAGGCCACCACTTCAAGAACTCTGTAGCACCGCCTACATACCT
CGCTCTGCTAATCCTGTTACCAGTGGCTGCTGCCAGTGGCGATAAGTCGTGTCTTACCGGGTTGGACTCA
AGACGATAGTTACCGGATAAGGCGCAGCGGTCGGGCTGAACGGGGGGTTCGTGCACACAGCCCAGCTTGG
AGCGAACGACCTACACCGAACTGAGATACCTACAGCGTGAGCTATGAGAAAGCGCCACGCTTCCCGAAGG
GAGAAAGGCGGACAGGTATCCGGTAAGCGGCAGGGTCGGAACAGGAGAGCGCACGAGGGAGCTTCCAGGG
GGAAACGCCTGGTATCTTTATAGTCCTGTCGGGTTTCGCCACCTCTGACTTGAGCGTCGATTTTTGTGAT
GCTCGTCAGGGGGGCGGAGCCTATGGAAAAACGCCAGCAACGCGGCCTTTTTACGGTTCCTGGCCTTTTG
CTGGCCTTTTGCTCACATGTTCTTTCCTGCGTTATCCCCTGATTCTGTGGATAACCGTATTACCGCCTTT
GAGTGAGCTGATACCGCTCGCCGCAGCCGAACGACCGAGCGCAGCGAGTCAGTGAGCGAGGAAGCGGATC
CCTATACAGTTGAAGTCGGAAGTTTACATACACCTTAGCCAAATACATTTAAACTCACTTTTTCACAATT
CCTGACATTTAATCCTAGTAAAAATTCCCTGTCTTAGGTCAGTTAGGATCACCACTTTATTTTAAGAATG
TGAAATATCAGAATAATAGTAGAGAGAATGATTCATTTCAGCTTTTATTTCTTTCATCACATTCCCAGTG
GGTCAGAAGTTTACATACACTCGACTCCTCTGCAGAATGCGGCGATGTTTCGGTAAGGGGTCCCGAGTAG
CTAGTTCATGGCAGCCAGCATATGGCATATGTTGCCAAACTCTAAACCAAATACTCATTCTGATGTTTTA
AATGATTTGCCCTCCCATATGTCCTTCCGAGTGAGAGACACAAAAAATTCCAACACACTATTGCAATGAA
AATAAATTTCCTTTATTAGCCAGAAGTCAGATGCTCAAGGGGCTTCATGATGTCCCCATAATTTTTGGCA
GAGGGAAAAAGATCTCAGTGGTATTTGTGAGCCAGGGCATTGGCCACACCAGCCACCACCTTCTGATAGG
CAGCCTGCACCTGAGGAGTGAATTCACGACAGGCCTTCGAACTATTCCTTTGCCCTCGGACGAGTGCTGG
GGCGTCGGTTTCCACTATCGGCGAGTACTTCTACACAGCCATCGGTCCAGACGGCCGCGCTTCTGCGGGC
GATTTGTGTACGCCCGACAGTCCCGGCTCCGGATCGGACGATTGCGTCGCATCGACCCTGCGCCCAAGCT
GCATCATCGAAATTGCCGTCAACCAAGCTCTGATAGAGTTGGTCAAGACCAATGCGGAGCATATACGCCC
GGAGCCGCGGCGATCCTGCAAGCTCCGGATGCCTCCGCTCGAAGTAGCGCGTCTGCTGCTCCATACAAGC
CAACCACGGCCTCCAGAAGAAGATGTTGGCGACCTCGTATTGGGAATCCCCGAACATCGCCTCGCTCCAG
TCAATGACCGCTGTTATGCGGCCATTGTCCGTCAGGACATTGTTGGAGCCGAAATCCGCGTGCACGAGGT
GCCGGACTTCGGGGCAGTCCTCGGCCCAAAGCATCAGCTCATCGAGAGCCTGCGCGACGGACGCACTGAC
GGTGTCGTCCATCACAGTTTGCCAGTGATACACATGGGGATCAGCAATCGCGCATATGAAATCACGCCAT
GTAGTGTATTGACCGATTCCTTGCGGTCCGAATGGGCCGAACCCGCTCGTCTGGCTAAGATCGGCCGCAG
CGATCGCATCCATGGCCTCCGCGACCGGCTGCAGAACAGCGGGCAGTTCGGTTTCAGGCAGGTCTTGCAA
CGTGACACCCTGTGCACGGCGGGAGATGCAATAGGTCAGGCTCTCGCTGAATTCCCCAATGTCAAGCACT
TCCGGAATCGGGAGCGCGGCCGATGCAAAGTGCCGATAAACATAACGATCTTTGTAGAAACCATCGGCGC
AGCTATTTACCCGCAGGACATATCCACGCCCTCCTACATCGAAGCTGAAAGCACGAGATTCTTCGCCCTC
CGAGAGCTGCATCAGGTCGGAGACGCTGTCGAACTTTTCGATCAGAAACTTCTCGACAGACGTCGCGGTG
AGTTCAGGCTTTTTCATGGTGGCCTCAGGTGCAGAGGTTTCTACAGGGAAAGAGAGAAAGGCTACAGTTA
GTTTGCTGTGATGATGCTAAGTGCCGAGGTCAGATGTCTATGGATTGTACACGGAATCCCAACGCAGGAA
CCAAAAAACACTCACCCAAAAAAATGGCGCTAAGGCCGAGAGAAAGGCGAAGTTCCGTCTACGGCTATAT
ACCTTGAAACAGGGGCGGCAGAAGTGACGCAACGCGGTTGCGCGGACGGCTTCCTGTGTTTTCATTGGTC
GAAGCGTTCTGCGCGTGCGCAGAGATTCCCCAGGGAAGGCGGGCCCTCTTCCGAATGTCCAATCCGGACA
TTCTTCCGGTTGGACCTCCGCGGTCAGCGCTGTGCCCGGCGAGAGATCACGTGGGGCGCGGAGGCGGTGC
TGCTGGGGCACGGCCGTCCAGCCTCGGCGGCCATATTTTTGAGGGGCTGTTCATCTCGTTCACACGCTCT
GTCCGCCATGTTTGTGAGTGGAAGCGCCATTACCCCTTCAAGCGACTGAAGGCTGCAGGGCCTCTGGTGG
CCCGCATGGGGAGACCAGACCCGCCAGGCCCGCCTTTCCGCACTCAGTCCGGGCTTACTTTATTTTGTGA
GACAGGGTCTCGCCTAGAGGCTCCGGTGCCCGTCAGTGGGCAGAGCGCACATCGCCCACAGTCCCCGAGA
AGTTGGGGGGAGGGGTCGGCAATTGAACCGGTGCCTAGAGAAGGTGGCGCGGGGTAAACTGGGAAAGTGA
TGTCGTGTACTGGCTCCGCCTTTTTCCCGAGGGTGGGGGAGAACCGTATATAAGTGCAGTAGTCGCCGTG
AACGTTCTTTTTCGCAACGGGTTTGCCGCCAGAACACAGGTAAGTGCCGTGTGTGGTTCCCGCGGGCCTG
GCCTCTTTACGGGTTATGGCCCTTGCGTGCCTTGAATTACTTCCACGCCCCTGGCTGCAGTACGTGATTC
TTGATCCCGAGCTTCGGGTTGGAAGTGGGTGGGAGAGTTCGAGGCCTTGCGCTTAAGGAGCCCCTTCGCC
TCGTGCTTGAGTTGAGGCTTGGCCTGGGCGCTGGGGCCGCCGCGTGCGAATCTGGTGGCACCTTCGCGCC
TGTCTCGCTGCTTTCGATAAGTCTCTAGCCATTTAAAATTTTTGATGACCTGCTGCGACGCTTTTTTTCT
GGCAAGATAGTCTTGTAAATGCGGGCCAAGATCTGCACACTGGTATTTCGGTTTTTGGGGCCGCGGGCGG
CGACGGGGCCCGTGCGTCCCAGCGCACATGTTCGGCGAGGCGGGGCCTGCGAGCGCGGCCACCGAGAATC
GGACGGGGGTAGTCTCAAGCTGGCCGGCCTGCTCTGGTGCCTGGCCTCGCGCCGCCGTGTATCGCCCCGC
CCTGGGCGGCAAGGCTGGCCCGGTCGGCACCAGTTGCGTGAGCGGAAAGATGGCCGCTTCCCGGCCCTGC
TGCAGGGAGCTCAAAATGGAGGACGCGGCGCTCGGGAGAGCGGGCGGGTGAGTCACCCACACAAAGGAAA
AGGGCCTTTCCGTCCTCAGCCGTCGCTTCATGTGACTCCACGGAGTACCGGGCGCCGTCCAGGCACCTCG
ATTAGTTCTCGAGCTTTTGGAGTACGTCGTCTTTAGGTTGGGGGGAGGGGTTTTATGCGATGGAGTTTCC
CCATACTGAGTGGGTGGAGACTGAAGTTAGGCCAGCTTGGCACTTGATGTAATTCTCCTTGGAATTTGCC
CTTTTTGAGTTTGGATCTTGGTTCATTCTCAAGCCTCAGACAGTGGTTCAAAGTTTTTTTCTTCCATTTA
AGGTGTCGTGAAAACTACCCCAAGCTGGCCTCTGCGGCCGCCACCATGGTTCTCCTGAGATCCAGGAGAC
AAATGGGAAAGCTTCACCATCCCAAGAACTGGCCCTGCACAGCAATGCTCTCTCTTCTCTTTATTCCAAG
TATCTCTAAAGGGGTACATGTGACTCAACCAGAAGTGGTCTTGGCCAACAGCAGAGGGGTTGCCAGCTTT
GTGTGTAAATATGAATTGACAAACAAAACCAAAGAGGTCCGAGTGGGGCTTCTTCGACAGATGGACAACC
AGATGGTTGAAGTCTGTGCCTCAACATATCTGGTACAGGATCAACCAGTGTTCATGGATGACATGCTTGA
GTGTACGGGACATGTCAATGGGAGTAAAGTGACGCTCACTCTCACCGGGCTAAAGGCCTCAGACAGTGGA
CTATACATCTGCAAAGTGGAACTCATGTATCCTCCACCCTACTACATGGGTTTGGGCAATGGAACACAAA
TATATGTAATTGATGCTGAACCTTGTCCAGACTTTGAAGATATCCCAAAGCCCACAGAATGTACATGCTG
CAAATGCTCAGCATGTGATGTTGGTGGACTTTCTGTATTCATCTTCCCCCCAAATCCTAAGGATACCCTC
AAACTCTCAGGATCACCTAAAATCACCTGTATGGTGGTTGATGTGAGTGATGCATCAGATGTTAAAATTG
CCTGGTTCAAAAATAATAAGGAAATTGACAGTCCTAAACCAACACAGAAGGAACAAAACAATGGGACCAT
TCAGGTGATCAGCACTCTCTCTGTAGTCCACCAAGAATGGCTGAAAGGCACAGTGTATACCTGTAAAGTT
GATACCAAAGAATTACCATTTCCTGAAACAAGGACCATCTCCCACACTTCAGGTGACAGAAAGATGCCTG
ATATGTATGTCTTTGCCCCACATCCTGATGAGTTGAAGCATAAGGATACTGTTAGTCTTACCTGCTTCGT
AAAAAATTTCTTCCCTCAAGACATTGTTGTTGAATGGCAATGCAATGACCATCCAGAGCCTGAAGAAAAC
TATTATACCACCCCAGCAATGAAGGAAAAGGACACCTTCTTTGTCTACAGCAAACTCACTCTGAATAAAG
CAAAATGGCAAGAGAATAACTCCTATACCTGCATGGTACTGCATGAGGGCTTTCCAAACCAATATTCCCA
GAGGACAATCTCTGCTAGCCCAGGTAAACCCGGGGAGAACCTTTACTTCCAGGGATCCGCTGGCTCCGCT
GCTGGTTCTGGCGAATTCCATCATCACCATCACCATGTCGACATGGTGAGCAAGGGCGAGGAGGATAACA
TGGCCATCATCAAGGAGTTCATGCGCTTCAAGGTGCACATGGAGGGCTCCGTGAACGGCCACGAGTTCGA
GATCGAGGGCGAGGGCGAGGGCCGCCCCTACGAGGGCACCCAGACCGCCAAGCTGAAGGTGACCAAGGGT
GGCCCCCTGCCCTTCGCCTGGGACATCCTGTCCCCTCAGTTCATGTACGGCTCCAAGGCCTACGTGAAGC
ACCCCGCCGACATCCCCGACTACTTGAAGCTGTCCTTCCCCGAGGGCTTCAAGTGGGAGCGCGTGATGAA
CTTCGAGGACGGCGGCGTGGTGACCGTGACCCAGGACTCCTCCCTGCAGGACGGCGAGTTCATCTACAAG
GTGAAGCTGCGCGGCACCAACTTCCCCTCCGACGGCCCCGTAATGCAGAAGAAGACCATGGGCTGGGAGG
CCTCCTCCGAGCGGATGTACCCCGAGGACGGCGCCCTGAAGGGCGAGATCAAGCAGAGGCTGAAGCTGAA
GGACGGCGGCCACTACGACGCTGAGGTCAAGACCACCTACAAGGCCAAGAAGCCCGTGCAGCTGCCCGGC
GCCTACAACGTCAACATCAAGTTGGACATCACCTCCCACAACGAGGACTACACCATCGTGGAACAGTACG
AACGCGCCGAGGGCCGCCACTCCACCGGCGGCATGGACGAGCTGTACAAGTAGGCTAGCGTCAGGCCAAG
CTTGGGGATCAATTCTCTAGAGCTCGCTGATCAGCCTCGACTGTGCCTTCTAGTTGCCAGCCATCTGTTG
TTTGCCCCTCCCCCGTGCCTTCCTTGACCCTGGAAGGTGCCACTCCCACTGTCCTTTCCTAATAAAATGA
GGAAATTGCATCGCATTGTCTGAGTAGGTGTCATTCTATTCTGGGGGGTGGGGTGGGGCAGGACAGCAAG
GGGGAGGATTGGGAAGACAATAGCAGGCATGCTGGGGATGCGGTGGGCTCTATGGCTTCTGAGGCGGAAA
GAACCAGCTGGGCCTACTAGATAGCGGACCCCTTACCGAAACATCGCCGCATTCTGCAGAGGAGTCGAAC
TTAGTGTATGTAAACTTCTGACCCACTGGAATTGTGATACAGTGAATTATAAGTGAAATAATCTGTCTGT
AAACAATTGTTGGAAAAATGACTTGTGTCATGCACAAAGTAGATGTCCTAACTGACTTGCCAAAACTATT
GTTTGTTAACAAGAAATTTGTGGAGTAGTTGAAAAACGAGTTTTAATGACTCCAACTTAAGTGTATGTAA
ACTTCCGACTTCAACTGTATAGGGATCCAATTTTAACAAAATATTCGAGCTTGCATGCCTGCAGGTCGTT
ACATAACTTACGGTAAATGGCCCGCCTGGCTGACCGCCCAACGACCCCCGCCCATTGACGTCAATAATGA
CGTATGTTCCCATAGTAACGCCAATAGGGACTTTCCATTGACGTCAATGGGTGGAGTATTTACGGTAAAC
TGCCCACTTGGCAGTACATCAAGTGTATCATATGCCAAGTACGCCCCCTATTGACGTCAATGACGGTAAA
TGGCCCGCCTGGCATTATGCCCAGTACATGACCTTATGGGACTTTCCTACTTGGCAGTACATCTACGTAT
TAGTCATCGCTATTACCATGGTGATGCGGTTTTGGCAGTACATCAATGGGCGTGGATAGCGGTTTGACTC
ACGGGGATTTCCAAGTCTCCACCCCATTGACGTCAATGGGAGTTTGTTTTGGCACCAAAATCAACGGGAC
TTTCCAAAATGTCGTAACAACTCCGCCCCATTGACGCAAATGGGCGGTAGGCGTGTACGGTGGGAGGTCT
ATATAAGCAGAGCTCGTTTAGTGAACCGTCAGATCGCCTGGAGACGCCATCCACGCTGTTTTGACCTCCA
TAGAAGACACCGGGACCGATCCAGCCTCCGGACTCTAGAGGATCCGGTACTCGAGGAACTGAAAAACCAG
AAAGTTAACTGGTAAGTTTAGTCTTTTTGTCTTTTATTTCAGGTCCCGGATCCGGTGGTGGTGCAAATCA
AAGAACTGCTCCTCAGTGGATGTTGCCTTTACTTCTAGGCCTGTACGGAAGTGTTACTTCTGCTCTAAAA
GCTGCGGAATTGTACCCGCGGAATTAATACGACTCACTATAGGGACTAGTACCATGGGAAAATCAAAAGA
AATCAGCCAAGACCTCAGAAAAAGAATTGTAGACCTCCACAAGTCTGGTTCATCCTTGGGAGCAATTTCC
AAACGCCTGGCGGTACCACGTTCATCTGTACAAACAATAGTACGCAAGTATAAACACCATGGGACCACGC
AGCCGTCATACCGCTCAGGAAGGAGACGCGTTCTGTCTCCTAGAGATGAACGTACTTTGGTGCGAAAAGT
GCAAATCAATCCCAGAACAACAGCAAAGGACCTTGTGAAGATGCTGGAGGAAACAGGTACAAAAGTATCT
ATATCCACAGTAAAACGAGTCCTATATCGACATAACCTGAAAGGCCACTCAGCAAGGAAGAAGCCACTGC
TCCAAAACCGACATAAGAAAGCCAGACTACGGTTTGCAACTGCACATGGGGACAAAGATCGTACTTTTTG
GAGAAATGTCCTCTGGTCTGATGAAACAAAAATAGAACTGTTTGGCCATAATGACCATCGTTATGTTTGG
AGGAAGAAGGGGGAGGCTTGCAAGCCGAAGAACACCATCCCAACCGTGAAGCACGGGGGTGGCAGCATCA
TGTTGTGGGGGTGCTTTGCTGCAGGAGGGACTGGTGCACTTCACAAAATAGATGGCATCATGGACGCGGT
GCAGTATGTGGATATATTGAAGCAACATCTCAAGACATCAGTCAGGAAGTTAAAGCTTGGTCGCAAATGG
GTCTTCCAACACGACAATGACCCCAAGCATACTTCCAAAGTTGTGGCAAAATGGCTTAAGGACAACAAAG
TCAAGGTATTGGAGTGGCCATCACAAAGCCCTGACCTCAATCCTATAGAAAATTTGTGGGCAGAACTGAA
AAAGCGTGTGCGAGCAAGGAGGCCTACAAACCTGACTCAGTTACACCAGCTCTGTCAGGAGGAATGGGCC
AAAATTCACCCAAATTATTGTGGGAAGCTTGTGGAAGGCTACCCGAAACGTTTGACCCAAGTTAAACAAT
TTAAAGGCAATGCTACCAAATACTAGGGGCCCTAACCGCGGGGATCCAGACATGATAAGATACATTGATG
AGTTTGGACAAACCACAACTAGAATGCAGTGAAAAAAATGCTTTATTTGTGAAATTTGTGATGCTATTGC
TTTATTTGTAACCATTATAAGCTGCAATAAACAAGTTAACAACAACAATTGCATTCATTTTATGTTTCAG
GTTCAGGGGGAGGTGTGGGAGGTTTTTTAACGCTTACAATTTCCTGATGCGGTATTTTCTCCTTACGCAT
CTGTGCGGTATTTCACACCGCATCAGGTGGCACTTTTCGGGGAAATGTGCGCGGAACCCCTATTTGTTTA
TTTTTCTAAATACATTCAAATATGTATCCGCTCATGAGACAATAACCCTGATAAATGCTTCAATAATATT
GAAAAAGGAAGAGTATGAGTATTCAACATTTCCGTGTCGCCCTTATTCCCTTTTTTGCGGCATTTTGCCT
TCCTGTTTTTGCTCACCCAGAAACGCTGGTGAAAGTAAAAGATGCTGAAGATCAGTTGGGTGCACGAGTG
GGTTACATCGAACTGGATCTCAACAGCGGTAAGATCCTTGAGAGTTTTCGCCCCGAAGAACGTTTTCCAA
TGATGAGCACTTTTAAAGTTCTGCTATGTGGCGCGGTATTATCCCGTATTGACGCCGGGCAAGAGCAACT
CGGTCGCCGCATACACTATTCTCAGAATGACTTGGTTGAGTACTCACCAGTCACAGAAAAGCATCTTACG
GATGGCATGACAGTAAGAGAATTATGCAGTGCTGCCATAACCATGAGTGATAACACTGCGGCCAACTTAC
TTCTGACAACGATCGGAGGACCGAAGGAGCTAACCGCTTTTTTGCACAACATGGGGGATCATGTAACTCG
CCTTGATCGTTGGGAACCGGAGCTGAATGAAGCCATACCAAACGACGAGCGTGACACCACGATGCCTGTA
GCAATGGCAACAACGTTGCGCAAACTATTAACTGGCGAACTACTTACTCTAGCTTCCCGGCAACAATTAA
TAGACTGGATGGAGGCGGATAAAGTTGCAGGACCACTTCTGCGCTCGGCCCTTCCGGCTGGCTGGTTTAT
TGCTGATAAATCTGGAGCCGGTGAGCGTGGGTCTCGCGGTATCATTGCAGCACTGGGGCCAGATGGTAAG
CCCTCCCGTATCGTAGTTATCTACACGACGGGGAGTCAGGCAACTATGGATGAACGAAATAGACAGATCG
CTGAGATAGGTGCCTCACTGATTAAGCATTGGTAACTGTCAGACCAAGTTTACTCATATATACTTTAGAT
TGATTTAAAACTTCATTTTTAATTTAAAAGGATCTAGGTGAAGATCCTTTTTGATAATCTCATGACCAAA
ATCCCTTAACGTGAGTTTTCGTTCCACTGAGCGTCAGACCCCGTAGAAAAGATCAAAGGATCTTC
Features (pLannotate 1.2.2; 20 found; start..end, strand, type, name):
      1..589     +  rep_origin     ori: high-copy-number ColE1/pMB1/pBR322/pUC origin of replication
   1152..1207    -  polyA_signal   β-globin poly(A) signal: rabbit β-globin polyadenylation signal (Gil and Proudfoot, 1987)
   1278..1358    -  CDS            HBB (fragment): HBB_PONPY - Experimental evidence at transcript level: Swiss-Prot protein existence level 2. Involved in oxygen transport from the lung to the various peripheral tissues. From Pongo pygmaeus (Bornean orangutan).
   1372..2397    -  CDS            HygR: aminoglycoside phosphotransferase from E. coli; aph(4)-Ia; confers resistance to hygromycin
   3030..4211    +  promoter       EF-1α promoter: strong constitutive promoter for human elongation factor EF-1α
   4246..4722    +  CDS            Ctla4 (fragment): CTLA4_MOUSE - Also known as Cd152. Experimental evidence at protein level: Swiss-Prot protein existence level 1. Inhibitory receptor acting as a major negative regulator of T-cell responses. The affinity of CTLA4 for its natural B7 family ligands, CD80 and CD86, is considerably stronger than the affinity of their cognate stimulatory coreceptor CD28. From Mus musculus (Mouse).
   5503..6213    +  CDS            mCherry: monomeric derivative of DsRed fluorescent protein (Shaner et al., 2004) mammalian codon-optimized
   6271..6495    +  polyA_signal   bGH poly(A) signal: bovine growth hormone polyadenylation signal
   6499..6520    +  promoter       SV40 promoter (fragment): SV40 enhancer and early promoter
   6819..6835    +  rep_origin     M13 ori (fragment): M13 bacteriophage origin of replication; arrow indicates direction of (+) strand synthesis
   6838..6858    -  misc_feature   MCS (fragment): pUC18/19 multiple cloning site
   6857..7160    +  enhancer       CMV enhancer: human cytomegalovirus immediate early enhancer
   7161..7364    +  promoter       CMV promoter: human cytomegalovirus (CMV) immediate early promoter
   7502..7598    +  intron         SV40 intron: modified SV40 intron with splice donor and acceptor sites
   7655..7673    +  promoter       T7 promoter: promoter for bacteriophage T7 RNA polymerase
   7684..8706    +  CDS            SB100X: hyperactive variant of the Sleeping Beauty transposase (Mátés et al., 2009)
   8723..8857    -  polyA_signal   SV40 poly(A) signal: SV40 polyadenylation signal
   8933..8983    -  misc_feature   bom (fragment): basis of mobility region from pBR322
   9010..9114    +  promoter       AmpR promoter: bla
   9115..9975    +  CDS            AmpR: β-lactamase; bla; confers resistance to ampicillin, carbenicillin, and related antibiotics
