>Addgene plasmid #135930 | pAF197 | addgene full sequence | sequence record 270077 | Addgene NGS Result
GCTCCGGTGCCCGTCAGTGGGCAGAGCGCACATCGCCCACAGTCCCCGAGAAGTTGGGGGGAGGGGTCGG
CAATTGAACCGGTGCCTAGAGAAGGTGGCGCGGGGTAAACTGGGAAAGTGATGTCGTGTACTGGCTCCGC
CTTTTTCCCGAGGGTGGGGGAGAACCGTATATAAGTGCAGTAGTCGCCGTGAACGTTCTTTTTCGCAACG
GGTTTGCCGCCAGAACACAGGTAAGTGCCGTGTGTGGTTCCCGCGGGCCTGGCCTCTTTACGGGTTATGG
CCCTTGCGTGCCTTGAATTACTTCCACGCCCCTGGCTGCAGTACGTGATTCTTGATCCCGAGCTTCGGGT
TGGAAGTGGGTGGGAGAGTTCGAGGCCTTGCGCTTAAGGAGCCCCTTCGCCTCGTGCTTGAGTTGAGGCC
TGGCTTGGGCGCTGGGGCCGCCGCGTGCGAATCTGGTGGCACCTTCGCGCCTGTCTCGCTGCTTTCGATA
AGTCTCTAGCCATTTAAAATTTTTGATGACCTGCTGCGACGCTTTTTTTCTGGCAAGATAGTCTTGTAAA
TGCGGGCCAAGATCTGCACACTGGTATTTCGGTTTTTGGGGCCGCGGGCGGCGACGGGGCCCGTGCGTCC
CAGCGCACATGTTCGGCGAGGCGGGGCCTGCGAGCGCGGCCACCGAGAATCGGACGGGGGTAGTCTCAAG
CTGGCCGGCCTGCTCTGGTGCCTGGCCTCGCGCCGCCGTGTATCGCCCCGCCCTGGGCGGCAAGGCTGGC
CCGGTCGGCACCAGTTGCGTGAGCGGAAAGATGGCCGCTTCCCGGCCCTGCTGCAGGGAGCTCAAAATGG
AGGACGCGGCGCTCGGGAGAGCGGGCGGGTGAGTCACCCACACAAAGGAAAAGGGCCTTTCCGTCCTCAG
CCGTCGCTTCATGTGACTCCACGGAGTACCGGGCGCCGTCCAGGCACCTCGATTAGTTCTCGAGCTTTTG
GAGTACGTCGTCTTTAGGTTGGGGGGAGGGGTTTTATGCGATGGAGTTTCCCCATACTGAGTGGGTGGAG
ACTGAAGTTAGGCCAGCTTGGCACTTGATGTAATTCTCCTTGGAATTTGCCCTTTTTGAGTTTGGATCTT
GGTTCATTCTCAAGCCTCAGACAGTGGTTCAAAGTTTTTTTCTTCCATTTAAGGTGTCGTGAAAACTACC
CCAAGCTGGCCTCTGCGGCCGCCACCATGGTTCTCCTGAGATCCAGGAGACAAATGGGAAAGCTTCACCA
TCCCAAGAACTGGCCCTGCACAGCAATGCTCTCTCTTCTCTTTATTCCAAGTATCTCTAAAGGGGTACAT
GTGACTCAACCAGAAGTGGTCTTGGCCAACAGCAGAGGGGTTGCCAGCTTTGTGTGTAAATATGAATTGA
CAAACAAAACCAAAGAGGTCCGAGTGGGGCTTCTTCGACAGATGGACAACCAGATGGTTGAAGTCTGTGC
CTCAACATATCTGGTACAGGATCAACCAGTGTTCATGGATGACATGCTTGAGTGTACGGGACATGTCAAT
GGGAGTAAAGTGACGCTCACTCTCACCGGGCTAAAGGCCTCAGACAGTGGACTATACATCTGCAAAGTGG
AACTCATGTATCCTCCACCCTACTACATGGGTTTGGGCAATGGAACACAAATATATGTAATTGATGCTGA
ACCTTGTCCAGACTTTGAAGATATCCCAAAGCCCACAGAATGTACATGCTGCAAATGCTCAGCATGTGAT
GTTGGTGGACTTTCTGTATTCATCTTCCCCCCAAATCCTAAGGATACCCTCAAACTCTCAGGATCACCTA
AAATCACCTGTATGGTGGTTGATGTGAGTGATGCATCAGATGTTAAAATTGCCTGGTTCAAAAATAATAA
GGAAATTGACAGTCCTAAACCAACACAGAAGGAACAAAACAATGGGACCATTCAGGTGATCAGCACTCTC
TCTGTAGTCCACCAAGAATGGCTGAAAGGCACAGTGTATACCTGTAAAGTTGATACCAAAGAATTACCAT
TTCCTGAAACAAGGACCATCTCCCACACTTCAGGTGACAGAAAGATGCCTGATATGTATGTCTTTGCCCC
ACATCCTGATGAGTTGAAGCATAAGGATACTGTTAGTCTTACCTGCTTCGTAAAAAATTTCTTCCCTCAA
GACATTGTTGTTGAATGGCAATGCAATGACCATCCAGAGCCTGAAGAAAACTATTATACCACCCCAGCAA
TGAAGGAAAAGGACACCTTCTTTGTCTACAGCAAACTCACTCTGAATAAAGCAAAATGGCAAGAGAATAA
CTCCTATACCTGCATGGTACTGCATGAGGGCTTTCCAAACCAATATTCCCAGAGGACAATCTCTGCTAGC
CCAGGTAAACCCGGGGAGAACCTTTACTTCCAGGGATCCGCTGGCTCCGCTGCTGGTTCTGGCGAATTCC
ATCATCACCATCACCATGTCGACATGGTGAGCAAGGGCGAGGAGGATAACATGGCCATCATCAAGGAGTT
CATGCGCTTCAAGGTGCACATGGAGGGCTCCGTGAACGGCCACGAGTTCGAGATCGAGGGCGAGGGCGAG
GGCCGCCCCTACGAGGGCACCCAGACCGCCAAGCTGAAGGTGACCAAGGGTGGCCCCCTGCCCTTCGCCT
GGGACATCCTGTCCCCTCAGTTCATGTACGGCTCCAAGGCCTACGTGAAGCACCCCGCCGACATCCCCGA
CTACTTGAAGCTGTCCTTCCCCGAGGGCTTCAAGTGGGAGCGCGTGATGAACTTCGAGGACGGCGGCGTG
GTGACCGTGACCCAGGACTCCTCCCTGCAGGACGGCGAGTTCATCTACAAGGTGAAGCTGCGCGGCACCA
ACTTCCCCTCCGACGGCCCCGTAATGCAGAAGAAGACCATGGGCTGGGAGGCCTCCTCCGAGCGGATGTA
CCCCGAGGACGGCGCCCTGAAGGGCGAGATCAAGCAGAGGCTGAAGCTGAAGGACGGCGGCCACTACGAC
GCTGAGGTCAAGACCACCTACAAGGCCAAGAAGCCCGTGCAGCTGCCCGGCGCCTACAACGTCAACATCA
AGTTGGACATCACCTCCCACAACGAGGACTACACCATCGTGGAACAGTACGAACGCGCCGAGGGCCGCCA
CTCCACCGGCGGCATGGACGAGCTGTACAAGTAGGCTAGCGTCAGGCCAAGCTTGGGGATCAATTCTCTA
GAGCTCGCTGATCAGCCTCGACTGTGCCTTCTAGTTGCCAGCCATCTGTTGTTTGCCCCTCCCCCGTGCC
TTCCTTGACCCTGGAAGGTGCCACTCCCACTGTCCTTTCCTAATAAAATGAGGAAATTGCATCGCATTGT
CTGAGTAGGTGTCATTCTATTCTGGGGGGTGGGGTGGGGCAGGACAGCAAGGGGGAGGATTGGGAAGACA
ATAGCAGGCATGCTGGGGATGCGGTGGGCTCTATGGCTTCTGAGGCGGAAAGAACCAGCTGGGCCTACTA
GATAGCGGACCCCTTACCGAAACATCGCCGCATTCTGCAGAGGAGTCGAACTTAGTGTATGTAAACTTCT
GACCCACTGGAATTGTGATACAGTGAATTATAAGTGAAATAATCTGTCTGTAAACAATTGTTGGAAAAAT
GACTTGTGTCATGCACAAAGTAGATGTCCTAACTGACTTGCCAAAACTATTGTTTGTTAACAAGAAATTT
GTGGAGTAGTTGAAAAACGAGTTTTAATGACTCCAACTTAAGTGTATGTAAACTTCCGACTTCAACTGTA
TAGGGATCCAATTTTAACAAAATATTCGAGCTTGCATGCCTGCAGGTCGTTACATAACTTACGGTAAATG
GCCCGCCTGGCTGACCGCCCAACGACCCCCGCCCATTGACGTCAATAATGACGTATGTTCCCATAGTAAC
GCCAATAGGGACTTTCCATTGACGTCAATGGGTGGAGTATTTACGGTAAACTGCCCACTTGGCAGTACAT
CAAGTGTATCATATGCCAAGTACGCCCCCTATTGACGTCAATGACGGTAAATGGCCCGCCTGGCATTATG
CCCAGTACATGACCTTATGGGACTTTCCTACTTGGCAGTACATCTACGTATTAGTCATCGCTATTACCAT
GGTGATGCGGTTTTGGCAGTACATCAATGGGCGTGGATAGCGGTTTGACTCACGGGGATTTCCAAGTCTC
CACCCCATTGACGTCAATGGGAGTTTGTTTTGGCACCAAAATCAACGGGACTTTCCAAAATGTCGTAACA
ACTCCGCCCCATTGACGCAAATGGGCGGTAGGCGTGTACGGTGGGAGGTCTATATAAGCAGAGCTCGTTT
AGTGAACCGTCAGATCGCCTGGAGACGCCATCCACGCTGTTTTGACCTCCATAGAAGACACCGGGACCGA
TCCAGCCTCCGGACTCTAGAGGATCCGGTACTCGAGGAACTGAAAAACCAGAAAGTTAACTGGTAAGTTT
AGTCTTTTTGTCTTTTATTTCAGGTCCCGGATCCGGTGGTGGTGCAAATCAAAGAACTGCTCCTCAGTGG
ATGTTGCCTTTACTTCTAGGCCTGTACGGAAGTGTTACTTCTGCTCTAAAAGCTGCGGAATTGTACCCGC
GGAATTAATACGACTCACTATAGGGACTAGTACCATGGGAAAATCAAAAGAAATCAGCCAAGACCTCAGA
AAAAGAATTGTAGACCTCCACAAGTCTGGTTCATCCTTGGGAGCAATTTCCAAACGCCTGGCGGTACCAC
GTTCATCTGTACAAACAATAGTACGCAAGTATAAACACCATGGGACCACGCAGCCGTCATACCGCTCAGG
AAGGAGACGCGTTCTGTCTCCTAGAGATGAACGTACTTTGGTGCGAAAAGTGCAAATCAATCCCAGAACA
ACAGCAAAGGACCTTGTGAAGATGCTGGAGGAAACAGGTACAAAAGTATCTATATCCACAGTAAAACGAG
TCCTATATCGACATAACCTGAAAGGCCACTCAGCAAGGAAGAAGCCACTGCTCCAAAACCGACATAAGAA
AGCCAGACTACGGTTTGCAACTGCACATGGGGACAAAGATCGTACTTTTTGGAGAAATGTCCTCTGGTCT
GATGAAACAAAAATAGAACTGTTTGGCCATAATGACCATCGTTATGTTTGGAGGAAGAAGGGGGAGGCTT
GCAAGCCGAAGAACACCATCCCAACCGTGAAGCACGGGGGTGGCAGCATCATGTTGTGGGGGTGCTTTGC
TGCAGGAGGGACTGGTGCACTTCACAAAATAGATGGCATCATGGACGCGGTGCAGTATGTGGATATATTG
AAGCAACATCTCAAGACATCAGTCAGGAAGTTAAAGCTTGGTCGCAAATGGGTCTTCCAACACGACAATG
ACCCCAAGCATACTTCCAAAGTTGTGGCAAAATGGCTTAAGGACAACAAAGTCAAGGTATTGGAGTGGCC
ATCACAAAGCCCTGACCTCAATCCTATAGAAAATTTGTGGGCAGAACTGAAAAAGCGTGTGCGAGCAAGG
AGGCCTACAAACCTGACTCAGTTACACCAGCTCTGTCAGGAGGAATGGGCCAAAATTCACCCAAATTATT
GTGGGAAGCTTGTGGAAGGCTACCCGAAACGTTTGACCCAAGTTAAACAATTTAAAGGCAATGCTACCAA
ATACTAGGGGCCCTAACCGCGGGGATCCAGACATGATAAGATACATTGATGAGTTTGGACAAACCACAAC
TAGAATGCAGTGAAAAAAATGCTTTATTTGTGAAATTTGTGATGCTATTGCTTTATTTGTAACCATTATA
AGCTGCAATAAACAAGTTAACAACAACAATTGCATTCATTTTATGTTTCAGGTTCAGGGGGAGGTGTGGG
AGGTTTTTTAACGCTTACAATTTCCTGATGCGGTATTTTCTCCTTACGCATCTGTGCGGTATTTCACACC
GCATCAGGTGGCACTTTTCGGGGAAATGTGCGCGGAACCCCTATTTGTTTATTTTTCTAAATACATTCAA
ATATGTATCCGCTCATGAGACAATAACCCTGATAAATGCTTCAATAATATTGAAAAAGGAAGAGTATGAG
TATTCAACATTTCCGTGTCGCCCTTATTCCCTTTTTTGCGGCATTTTGCCTTCCTGTTTTTGCTCACCCA
GAAACGCTGGTGAAAGTAAAAGATGCTGAAGATCAGTTGGGTGCACGAGTGGGTTACATCGAACTGGATC
TCAACAGCGGTAAGATCCTTGAGAGTTTTCGCCCCGAAGAACGTTTTCCAATGATGAGCACTTTTAAAGT
TCTGCTATGTGGCGCGGTATTATCCCGTATTGACGCCGGGCAAGAGCAACTCGGTCGCCGCATACACTAT
TCTCAGAATGACTTGGTTGAGTACTCACCAGTCACAGAAAAGCATCTTACGGATGGCATGACAGTAAGAG
AATTATGCAGTGCTGCCATAACCATGAGTGATAACACTGCGGCCAACTTACTTCTGACAACGATCGGAGG
ACCGAAGGAGCTAACCGCTTTTTTGCACAACATGGGGGATCATGTAACTCGCCTTGATCGTTGGGAACCG
GAGCTGAATGAAGCCATACCAAACGACGAGCGTGACACCACGATGCCTGTAGCAATGGCAACAACGTTGC
GCAAACTATTAACTGGCGAACTACTTACTCTAGCTTCCCGGCAACAATTAATAGACTGGATGGAGGCGGA
TAAAGTTGCAGGACCACTTCTGCGCTCGGCCCTTCCGGCTGGCTGGTTTATTGCTGATAAATCTGGAGCC
GGTGAGCGTGGGTCTCGCGGTATCATTGCAGCACTGGGGCCAGATGGTAAGCCCTCCCGTATCGTAGTTA
TCTACACGACGGGGAGTCAGGCAACTATGGATGAACGAAATAGACAGATCGCTGAGATAGGTGCCTCACT
GATTAAGCATTGGTAACTGTCAGACCAAGTTTACTCATATATACTTTAGATTGATTTAAAACTTCATTTT
TAATTTAAAAGGATCTAGGTGAAGATCCTTTTTGATAATCTCATGACCAAAATCCCTTAACGTGAGTTTT
CGTTCCACTGAGCGTCAGACCCCGTAGAAAAGATCAAAGGATCTTCTTGAGATCCTTTTTTTCTGCGCGT
AATCTGCTGCTTGCAAACAAAAAAACCACCGCTACCAGCGGTGGTTTGTTTGCCGGATCAAGAGCTACCA
ACTCTTTTTCCGAAGGTAACTGGCTTCAGCAGAGCGCAGATACCAAATACTGTTCTTCTAGTGTAGCCGT
AGTTAGGCCACCACTTCAAGAACTCTGTAGCACCGCCTACATACCTCGCTCTGCTAATCCTGTTACCAGT
GGCTGCTGCCAGTGGCGATAAGTCGTGTCTTACCGGGTTGGACTCAAGACGATAGTTACCGGATAAGGCG
CAGCGGTCGGGCTGAACGGGGGGTTCGTGCACACAGCCCAGCTTGGAGCGAACGACCTACACCGAACTGA
GATACCTACAGCGTGAGCTATGAGAAAGCGCCACGCTTCCCGAAGGGAGAAAGGCGGACAGGTATCCGGT
AAGCGGCAGGGTCGGAACAGGAGAGCGCACGAGGGAGCTTCCAGGGGGAAACGCCTGGTATCTTTATAGT
CCTGTCGGGTTTCGCCACCTCTGACTTGAGCGTCGATTTTTGTGATGCTCGTCAGGGGGGCGGAGCCTAT
GGAAAAACGCCAGCAACGCGGCCTTTTTACGGTTCCTGGCCTTTTGCTGGCCTTTTGCTCACATGTTCTT
TCCTGCGTTATCCCCTGATTCTGTGGATAACCGTATTACCGCCTTTGAGTGAGCTGATACCGCTCGCCGC
AGCCGAACGACCGAGCGCAGCGAGTCAGTGAGCGAGGAAGCGGATCCCTATACAGTTGAAGTCGGAAGTT
TACATACACCTTAGCCAAATACATTTAAACTCACTTTTTCACAATTCCTGACATTTAATCCTAGTAAAAA
TTCCCTGTCTTAGGTCAGTTAGGATCACCACTTTATTTTAAGAATGTGAAATATCAGAATAATAGTAGAG
AGAATGATTCATTTCAGCTTTTATTTCTTTCATCACATTCCCAGTGGGTCAGAAGTTTACATACACTCGA
CTCCTCTGCAGAATGCGGCGATGTTTCGGTAAGGGGTCCCGAGTAGCTAGTTCATGGCAGCCAGCATATG
GCATATGTTGCCAAACTCTAAACCAAATACTCATTCTGATGTTTTAAATGATTTGCCCTCCCATATGTCC
TTCCGAGTGAGAGACACAAAAAATTCCAACACACTATTGCAATGAAAATAAATTTCCTTTATTAGCCAGA
AGTCAGATGCTCAAGGGGCTTCATGATGTCCCCATAATTTTTGGCAGAGGGAAAAAGATCTCAGTGGTAT
TTGTGAGCCAGGGCATTGGCCACACCAGCCACCACCTTCTGATAGGCAGCCTGCACCTGAGGAGTGAATT
CACGACAGGCCTTCGAACTATTCCTTTGCCCTCGGACGAGTGCTGGGGCGTCGGTTTCCACTATCGGCGA
GTACTTCTACACAGCCATCGGTCCAGACGGCCGCGCTTCTGCGGGCGATTTGTGTACGCCCGACAGTCCC
GGCTCCGGATCGGACGATTGCGTCGCATCGACCCTGCGCCCAAGCTGCATCATCGAAATTGCCGTCAACC
AAGCTCTGATAGAGTTGGTCAAGACCAATGCGGAGCATATACGCCCGGAGCCGCGGCGATCCTGCAAGCT
CCGGATGCCTCCGCTCGAAGTAGCGCGTCTGCTGCTCCATACAAGCCAACCACGGCCTCCAGAAGAAGAT
GTTGGCGACCTCGTATTGGGAATCCCCGAACATCGCCTCGCTCCAGTCAATGACCGCTGTTATGCGGCCA
TTGTCCGTCAGGACATTGTTGGAGCCGAAATCCGCGTGCACGAGGTGCCGGACTTCGGGGCAGTCCTCGG
CCCAAAGCATCAGCTCATCGAGAGCCTGCGCGACGGACGCACTGACGGTGTCGTCCATCACAGTTTGCCA
GTGATACACATGGGGATCAGCAATCGCGCATATGAAATCACGCCATGTAGTGTATTGACCGATTCCTTGC
GGTCCGAATGGGCCGAACCCGCTCGTCTGGCTAAGATCGGCCGCAGCGATCGCATCCATGGCCTCCGCGA
CCGGCTGCAGAACAGCGGGCAGTTCGGTTTCAGGCAGGTCTTGCAACGTGACACCCTGTGCACGGCGGGA
GATGCAATAGGTCAGGCTCTCGCTGAATTCCCCAATGTCAAGCACTTCCGGAATCGGGAGCGCGGCCGAT
GCAAAGTGCCGATAAACATAACGATCTTTGTAGAAACCATCGGCGCAGCTATTTACCCGCAGGACATATC
CACGCCCTCCTACATCGAAGCTGAAAGCACGAGATTCTTCGCCCTCCGAGAGCTGCATCAGGTCGGAGAC
GCTGTCGAACTTTTCGATCAGAAACTTCTCGACAGACGTCGCGGTGAGTTCAGGCTTTTTCATGGTGGCC
TCAGGTGCAGAGGTTTCTACAGGGAAAGAGAGAAAGGCTACAGTTAGTTTGCTGTGATGATGCTAAGTGC
CGAGGTCAGATGTCTATGGATTGTACACGGAATCCCAACGCAGGAACCAAAAAACACTCACCCAAAAAAA
TGGCGCTAAGGCCGAGAGAAAGGCGAAGTTCCGTCTACGGCTATATACCTTGAAACAGGGGCGGCAGAAG
TGACGCAACGCGGTTGCGCGGACGGCTTCCTGTGTTTTCATTGGTCGAAGCGTTCTGCGCGTGCGCAGAG
ATTCCCCAGGGAAGGCGGGCCCTCTTCCGAATGTCCAATCCGGACATTCTTCCGGTTGGACCTCCGCGGT
CAGCGCTGTGCCCGGCGAGAGATCACGTGGGGCGCGGAGGCGGTGCTGCTGGGGCACGGCCGTCCAGCCT
CGGCGGCCATATTTTTGAGGGGCTGTTCATCTCGTTCACACGCTCTGTCCGCCATGTTTGTGAGTGGAAG
CGCCATTACCCCTTCAAGCGACTGAAGGCTGCAGGGCCTCTGGTGGCCCGCATGGGGAGACCAGACCCGC
CAGGCCCGCCTTTCCGCACTCAGTCCGGGCTTACTTTATTTTGTGAGACAGGGTCTCGCCTAGAG
Features (pLannotate 1.2.2; 20 found; start..end, strand, type, name):
      1..1182    +  promoter       EF-1α promoter: strong constitutive promoter for human elongation factor EF-1α
   1217..1693    +  CDS            Ctla4 (fragment): CTLA4_MOUSE - Also known as Cd152. Experimental evidence at protein level: Swiss-Prot protein existence level 1. Inhibitory receptor acting as a major negative regulator of T-cell responses. The affinity of CTLA4 for its natural B7 family ligands, CD80 and CD86, is considerably stronger than the affinity of their cognate stimulatory coreceptor CD28. From Mus musculus (Mouse).
   2474..3184    +  CDS            mCherry: monomeric derivative of DsRed fluorescent protein (Shaner et al., 2004) mammalian codon-optimized
   3242..3466    +  polyA_signal   bGH poly(A) signal: bovine growth hormone polyadenylation signal
   3470..3491    +  promoter       SV40 promoter (fragment): SV40 enhancer and early promoter
   3790..3806    +  rep_origin     M13 ori (fragment): M13 bacteriophage origin of replication; arrow indicates direction of (+) strand synthesis
   3809..3829    -  misc_feature   MCS (fragment): pUC18/19 multiple cloning site
   3828..4131    +  enhancer       CMV enhancer: human cytomegalovirus immediate early enhancer
   4132..4335    +  promoter       CMV promoter: human cytomegalovirus (CMV) immediate early promoter
   4473..4569    +  intron         SV40 intron: modified SV40 intron with splice donor and acceptor sites
   4626..4644    +  promoter       T7 promoter: promoter for bacteriophage T7 RNA polymerase
   4655..5677    +  CDS            SB100X: hyperactive variant of the Sleeping Beauty transposase (Mátés et al., 2009)
   5694..5828    -  polyA_signal   SV40 poly(A) signal: SV40 polyadenylation signal
   5904..5954    -  misc_feature   bom (fragment): basis of mobility region from pBR322
   5981..6085    +  promoter       AmpR promoter: bla
   6086..6946    +  CDS            AmpR: β-lactamase; bla; confers resistance to ampicillin, carbenicillin, and related antibiotics
   7117..7705    +  rep_origin     ori: high-copy-number ColE1/pMB1/pBR322/pUC origin of replication
   8268..8323    -  polyA_signal   β-globin poly(A) signal: rabbit β-globin polyadenylation signal (Gil and Proudfoot, 1987)
   8394..8474    -  CDS            HBB (fragment): HBB_PONPY - Experimental evidence at transcript level: Swiss-Prot protein existence level 2. Involved in oxygen transport from the lung to the various peripheral tissues. From Pongo pygmaeus (Bornean orangutan).
   8488..9513    -  CDS            HygR: aminoglycoside phosphotransferase from E. coli; aph(4)-Ia; confers resistance to hygromycin
