[The description below was written by a language model from this plasmid's Addgene catalogue record and pLannotate feature annotations shown in this document.]
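Description:
pAF197 is an "all-in-one" Sleeping Beauty transposon plasmid of 10,145 bp for stable expression in mammalian cells. It was built by Gibson assembly into SfiI-digested pAF137, with parts derived from pSBtet-Hyg and pCMV(CAT)T7-SB100. In bacteria it is maintained as a high-copy plasmid through a ColE1/pUC-type origin and an ampicillin resistance gene (β-lactamase under its own promoter).

The payload is a Tasmanian devil (Sarcophilus harrisii) CTLA4 sequence fused to an IgG Fc region and then to a C-terminal mCherry. It is driven by the strong constitutive EF-1α promoter and terminated by a bGH polyadenylation signal. The automated annotation labels the CTLA4 segment as a fragment resembling mouse Ctla4, which is a homology match rather than the true species. The unannotated stretch between CTLA4 and mCherry presumably holds the Fc portion. According to the record, multiple cloning sites flank the gene of interest so that CTLA4 can be swapped for other proteins.

A hygromycin resistance gene in the opposite orientation, ending in a rabbit β-globin poly(A), provides selection of mammalian cells; its promoter is not annotated. A separate cassette carries the hyperactive SB100X transposase under the CMV enhancer/promoter with an SV40 intron, a T7 promoter and an SV40 poly(A). This lets a single plasmid supply both the transposase and the cargo, so no helper plasmid is needed. The transposon inverted repeats were not detected by the annotation, so the exact boundaries of the mobilised segment cannot be read from the table.

The depositor and sequencing-derived records are the same length and carry identical features, differing only in start position. The plasmid belongs to the depositors' fluorescent fusion protein system, used to map immune checkpoint protein interactions in the study of transmissible cancers.
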