Addgene plasmid #135930: pAF197
Purpose: All-in-one Sleeping Beauty vector for Expression for Tasmanian devil CTLA4-Fc-mCherry fusion protein. Multiple cloning sites to swap genes-of-interest (i.e. CTLA4).
Depositing lab: Andrew S. Flies. Depositing organization: University of Tasmania. Publication: A novel system to map protein interactions reveals evolutionarily conserved immune evasion pathways on transmissible cancers. Flies AS, Darby JM, Lennard PR, Murphy PR, Ong CEB, Pinfold TL, De Luca A, Lyons AB, Woods GM, Patchett AL. Sci Adv. 2020 Jul 1;6(27). pii: 6/27/eaba5031. doi: 10.1126/sciadv.aba5031. Print 2020 Jul. PubMed 32937435.
Backbone
  Vector backbone: pAF137 SfiI digest
  Backbone manufacturer: Andrew Flies Wild Immunology Laboratory
  Vector type: Mammalian Expression ; Transposon
  Selectable markers: Hygromycin
Growth in bacteria
  Bacterial resistance: Ampicillin, 100 μg/mL
  Growth temperature: 37°C
  Growth strain: DH5alpha
  Copy number: High Copy
Gene/Insert
  Gene/Insert name: CTLA4 fused to IgG Fc and to mCherry
  Species: Tasmanian devil (Sarcophilus harrisii)
  Promoter: EF1a
  Tag / fusion protein: mCherry (C terminal on insert)
  Cloning method: Gibson Cloning
  Sequencing primers: 5′ gcctcagacagtggttcaaag; 3′ aggcacagtcgaggctgat
Resource information
  A portion of this plasmid was derived from a plasmid made by: pSBtet_Hyg_60508; pCMV(CAT)T7-SB100_34879; mCherry from pAF137
Terms and licenses: Academic/Nonprofit Terms; Industry Terms: Not Available to Industry
Depositor comments: See bioRxiv preprint: https://doi.org/10.1101/831404 Please see the following article for protocols on how to construct or use this vector: Flies, A. S., Darby, J. M., Murphy, P. R., Pinfold, T. L., Patchett, A. L. & Lennard, P. R. Generation and Testing of Fluorescent Adaptable Simple Theranostic (FAST) Proteins. Bio-protocol under review (2020) https://doi.org/10.21769/BioProtoc.3696.
How to cite: pAF197 was a gift from Andrew S. Flies (Addgene plasmid # 135930 ; http://n2t.net/addgene:135930 ; RRID:Addgene_135930)
