>Addgene plasmid #135930 | pAF197 | depositor partial sequence | sequence record 262537 | FAST protein (type I with Fc tag) coding sequence - mCherry
ATGGTTCTCCTGAGATCCAGGAGACAAATGGGAAAGCTTCACCATCCCAAGAACTGGCCCTGCACAGCAA
TGCTCTCTCTTCTCTTTATTCCAAGTATCTCTAAAGGGGTACATGTGACTCAACCAGAAGTGGTCTTGGC
CAACAGCAGAGGGGTTGCCAGCTTTGTGTGTAAATATGAATTGACAAACAAAACCAAAGAGGTCCGAGTG
GGGCTTCTTCGACAGATGGACAACCAGATGGTTGAAGTCTGTGCCTCAACATATCTGGTACAGGATCAAC
CAGTGTTCATGGATGACATGCTTGAGTGTACGGGACATGTCAATGGGAGTAAAGTGACGCTCACTCTCAC
CGGGCTAAAGGCCTCAGACAGTGGACTATACATCTGCAAAGTGGAACTCATGTATCCTCCACCCTACTAC
ATGGGTTTGGGCAATGGAACACAAATATATGTAATTGATGCTGAACCTTGTCCAGACTTTGAAGATATCC
CAAAGCCCACAGAATGTACATGCTGCAAATGCTCAGCATGTGATGTTGGTGGACTTTCTGTATTCATCTT
CCCCCCAAATCCTAAGGATACCCTCAAACTCTCAGGATCACCTAAAATCACCTGTATGGTGGTTGATGTG
AGTGATGCATCAGATGTTAAAATTGCCTGGTTCAAAAATAATAAGGAAATTGACAGTCCTAAACCAACAC
AGAAGGAACAAAACAATGGGACCATTCAGGTGATCAGCACTCTCTCTGTAGTCCACCAAGAATGGCTGAA
AGGCACAGTGTATACCTGTAAAGTTGATACCAAAGAATTACCATTTCCTGAAACAAGGACCATCTCCCAC
ACTTCAGGTGACAGAAAGATGCCTGATATGTATGTCTTTGCCCCACATCCTGATGAGTTGAAGCATAAGG
ATACTGTTAGTCTTACCTGCTTCGTAAAAAATTTCTTCCCTCAAGACATTGTTGTTGAATGGCAATGCAA
TGACCATCCAGAGCCTGAAGAAAACTATTATACCACCCCAGCAATGAAGGAAAAGGACACCTTCTTTGTC
TACAGCAAACTCACTCTGAATAAAGCAAAATGGCAAGAGAATAACTCCTATACCTGCATGGTACTGCATG
AGGGCTTTCCAAACCAATATTCCCAGAGGACAATCTCTGCTAGCCCAGGTAAACCCGGGGAGAACCTTTA
CTTCCAGGGATCCGCTGGCTCCGCTGCTGGTTCTGGCGAATTCCATCATCACCATCACCATGTCGACATG
GTGAGCAAGGGCGAGGAGGATAACATGGCCATCATCAAGGAGTTCATGCGCTTCAAGGTGCACATGGAGG
GCTCCGTGAACGGCCACGAGTTCGAGATCGAGGGCGAGGGCGAGGGCCGCCCCTACGAGGGCACCCAGAC
CGCCAAGCTGAAGGTGACCAAGGGTGGCCCCCTGCCCTTCGCCTGGGACATCCTGTCCCCTCAGTTCATG
TACGGCTCCAAGGCCTACGTGAAGCACCCCGCCGACATCCCCGACTACTTGAAGCTGTCCTTCCCCGAGG
GCTTCAAGTGGGAGCGCGTGATGAACTTCGAGGACGGCGGCGTGGTGACCGTGACCCAGGACTCCTCCCT
GCAGGACGGCGAGTTCATCTACAAGGTGAAGCTGCGCGGCACCAACTTCCCCTCCGACGGCCCCGTAATG
CAGAAGAAGACCATGGGCTGGGAGGCCTCCTCCGAGCGGATGTACCCCGAGGACGGCGCCCTGAAGGGCG
AGATCAAGCAGAGGCTGAAGCTGAAGGACGGCGGCCACTACGACGCTGAGGTCAAGACCACCTACAAGGC
CAAGAAGCCCGTGCAGCTGCCCGGCGCCTACAACGTCAACATCAAGTTGGACATCACCTCCCACAACGAG
GACTACACCATCGTGGAACAGTACGAACGCGCCGAGGGCCGCCACTCCACCGGCGGCATGGACGAGCTGT
ACAAGTAG
